Addgene plasmid #77611: PAPSS1 gRNA (BRDN0001145512)
Purpose: 3rd generation lentiviral gRNA plasmid targeting human PAPSS1
Depositing lab: John Doench & David Root. Depositing organization: Broad Institute. Publication: Optimized sgRNA design to maximize activity and minimize off-target effects of CRISPR-Cas9. Doench JG, Fusi N, Sullender M, Hegde M, Vaimberg EW, Donovan KF, Smith I, Tothova Z, Wilen C, Orchard R, Virgin HW, Listgarten J, Root DE. Nat Biotechnol. 2016 Jan 18. doi: 10.1038/nbt.3437. PubMed 26780180.
Backbone
  Vector backbone: lentiGuide-Puro
  Backbone manufacturer: Zhang Lab (Addgene plasmid # 52963)
  Vector type: Mammalian Expression, Lentiviral, CRISPR
  Selectable markers: Puromycin
Growth in bacteria
  Bacterial resistance: Ampicillin, 100 μg/mL
  Growth temperature: 37°C
  Growth strain: DH5alpha
  Copy number: High Copy
Gene/Insert
  Gene/Insert name: PAPSS1 (alt names: PAPSS1; NM_005443.4)
  gRNA/shRNA sequence: GATGGTGACAATATTCGTCA
  Species: H. sapiens (human)
  Entrez Gene: PAPSS1 (a.k.a. ATPSK1, PAPSS, SK1)
  Promoter: hU6
  Cloning method: Unknown
  Sequencing primers: 5′ U6-F; 3′ pS2-R
Terms and licenses: Academic/Nonprofit Terms; Industry Terms: Not Available to Industry
Depositor comments: The gRNA was designed to target the following Genbank reference sequence(s): NM_005443.4. Note that this plasmid does NOT contain Cas9. It should be used in conjunction with lentiCas9-Blast (Addgene #52962) or otherwise with cell lines already expressing Cas9. Browse the full kinome gRNA library at http://www.addgene.org/pooled-library/broadgpp-human-kinome/ or visit http://www.broadinstitute.org/rnai/public/ for detailed protocols and information.
How to cite: PAPSS1 gRNA (BRDN0001145512) was a gift from John Doench & David Root (Addgene plasmid # 77611 ; http://n2t.net/addgene:77611 ; RRID:Addgene_77611)
