[The description below was written by a language model from this plasmid's Addgene catalogue record and pLannotate feature annotations shown in this document.]
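Description:
PAPSS1 gRNA (BRDN0001145512) is a third-generation lentiviral guide RNA plasmid built on the lentiGuide-Puro backbone and designed to target human PAPSS1 (also known as ATPSK1, PAPSS or SK1), with the guide designed against the reference transcript NM_005443.4. The assembled sequence is 8,323 nt. In bacteria it is maintained as a high-copy plasmid through a ColE1/pUC-type origin and selected with ampicillin via the β-lactamase gene. An f1 origin, an SV40 origin and remnants of a lac/T7/T3 cloning region are also annotated in the backbone.

The lentiviral transfer cassette is driven by an RSV promoter fused to a truncated HIV-1 5' LTR, which makes genomic RNA production Tat-independent. This is followed by the Ψ packaging signal with a partial gag sequence, the Rev response element for Rev-dependent nuclear export, and a cPPT/CTS element that aids nuclear import of the reverse-transcribed genome. The cassette ends in a ΔU3 self-inactivating 3' LTR, with an SV40 polyadenylation signal downstream.

Within this frame, a human U6 RNA polymerase III promoter drives the PAPSS1-specific spacer joined to the Streptococcus pyogenes Cas9 guide RNA scaffold. A separate EF-1α core promoter with its intron A expresses puromycin N-acetyltransferase, and a WPRE enhances transcript expression, allowing puromycin selection of transduced mammalian cells.

The plasmid does not encode Cas9, so it is meant to be used with a separate Cas9 lentivector or in cells that already express Cas9. It belongs to a human kinome gRNA collection and is used for CRISPR-mediated knockout of PAPSS1.
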