Features (pLannotate 1.2.2; 29 found; start..end, strand, type, name):
     14..80      +  CDS            small t antigen (fragment): SV40 (simian virus 40) small t antigen
    106..317     +  promoter       EF-1α core promoter: core promoter for human elongation factor EF-1α
    318..1256    +  intron         EF-1α intron A: intron upstream of the start codon of human EF-1α
   1278..1877    +  CDS            PuroR (fragment): puromycin N-acetyltransferase; pac from Streptomyces; confers resistance to puromycin
   1893..2481    +  misc_feature   WPRE: woodchuck hepatitis virus posttranscriptional regulatory element
   2532..2551    +  misc_feature   cPPT/CTS (fragment): central polypurine tract and central termination sequence of HIV-1
   2553..2786    +  LTR            3' LTR (ΔU3): self-inactivating 3' long terminal repeat (LTR) from HIV-1
   2864..2985    +  polyA_signal   SV40 poly(A) signal: SV40 polyadenylation signal
   3025..3160    +  rep_origin     SV40 ori: SV40 origin of replication
   3181..3199    -  promoter       T7 promoter: promoter for bacteriophage T7 RNA polymerase
   3207..3362    +  CDS            lacZα (fragment): LacZα fragment of β-galactosidase; lacZ fragment
   3367..3795    +  rep_origin     f1 ori (sequence partly withheld): f1 bacteriophage origin of replication; arrow indicates direction of (+) strand synthesis
   3848..3952    +  promoter       AmpR promoter: bla
   3953..4813    +  CDS            AmpR: β-lactamase; bla; confers resistance to ampicillin, carbenicillin, and related antibiotics
   4984..5572    +  rep_origin     ori: high-copy-number ColE1/pMB1/pBR322/pUC origin of replication
   5755..5847    +  CDS            lacI (fragment): lac repressor; lacI; The lac repressor binds to the lac operator to inhibit transcription in E. coli. This inhibition can be relieved by adding lactose or isopropyl-β-D-thiogalactopyranoside (IPTG).
   5860..5881    +  protein_bind   CAP binding site: CAP binding activates transcription in the presence of cAMP. E. coli catabolite activator protein
   5896..5926    +  promoter       lac promoter: promoter for the E. coli lac operon
   5934..5950    +  protein_bind   lac operator: The lac repressor binds to the lac operator to inhibit transcription in E. coli. This inhibition can be relieved by adding lactose or isopropyl-β-D-thiogalactopyranoside (IPTG). lac repressor encoded by lacI
   5995..6013    +  promoter       T3 promoter: promoter for bacteriophage T3 RNA polymerase
   6041..6267    +  promoter       RSV promoter: Rous sarcoma virus enhancer/promoter
   6268..6448    +  LTR            5' LTR (truncated): truncated 5' long terminal repeat (LTR) from HIV-1
   6495..6620    +  misc_feature   HIV-1 Ψ: packaging signal of human immunodeficiency virus type 1
   6604..6967    +  CDS            HIV-1 gag (fragment): gag protein from human immunodeficiency virus 1; gag
   7113..7346    +  misc_feature   RRE: The Rev response element (RRE) of HIV-1 allows for Rev-dependent mRNA export from the nucleus to the cytoplasm.
   7723..7749    +  CDS            Rev (fragment): human immunodeficiency virus 1 (HIV-1) Rev protein; rev; enhances nuclear export of unspliced and incompletely spliced viral mRNAs
   7753..7993    +  promoter       U6 promoter: RNA polymerase III promoter for human U6 snRNA
   8023..8098    +  misc_RNA       gRNA scaffold: guide RNA scaffold for the Streptococcus pyogenes CRISPR/Cas9 system
   8154..8271    +  misc_feature   cPPT/CTS: central polypurine tract and central termination sequence of HIV-1
>Addgene plasmid #77611 | PAPSS1 gRNA (BRDN0001145512) | addgene full sequence | sequence record 188100 | Addgene Assembled Sequence
CCCGGGTGCAAAGATGGATAAAGTTTTAAACAGAGAGGAATCTTTGCAGCTAATGGACCTTCTAGGTCTT
GAAAGGAGTGGGAATTGGCTCCGGTGCCCGTCAGTGGGCAGAGCGCACATCGCCCACAGTCCCCGAGAAG
TTGGGGGGAGGGGTCGGCAATTGATCCGGTGCCTAGAGAAGGTGGCGCGGGGTAAACTGGGAAAGTGATG
TCGTGTACTGGCTCCGCCTTTTTCCCGAGGGTGGGGGAGAACCGTATATAAGTGCAGTAGTCGCCGTGAA
CGTTCTTTTTCGCAACGGGTTTGCCGCCAGAACACAGGTAAGTGCCGTGTGTGGTTCCCGCGGGCCTGGC
CTCTTTACGGGTTATGGCCCTTGCGTGCCTTGAATTACTTCCACCTGGCTGCAGTACGTGATTCTTGATC
CCGAGCTTCGGGTTGGAAGTGGGTGGGAGAGTTCGAGGCCTTGCGCTTAAGGAGCCCCTTCGCCTCGTGC
TTGAGTTGAGGCCTGGCCTGGGCGCTGGGGCCGCCGCGTGCGAATCTGGTGGCACCTTCGCGCCTGTCTC
GCTGCTTTCGATAAGTCTCTAGCCATTTAAAATTTTTGATGACCTGCTGCGACGCTTTTTTTCTGGCAAG
ATAGTCTTGTAAATGCGGGCCAAGATCTGCACACTGGTATTTCGGTTTTTGGGGCCGCGGGCGGCGACGG
GGCCCGTGCGTCCCAGCGCACATGTTCGGCGAGGCGGGGCCTGCGAGCGCGGCCACCGAGAATCGGACGG
GGGTAGTCTCAAGCTGGCCGGCCTGCTCTGGTGCCTGGCCTCGCGCCGCCGTGTATCGCCCCGCCCTGGG
CGGCAAGGCTGGCCCGGTCGGCACCAGTTGCGTGAGCGGAAAGATGGCCGCTTCCCGGCCCTGCTGCAGG
GAGCTCAAAATGGAGGACGCGGCGCTCGGGAGAGCGGGCGGGTGAGTCACCCACACAAAGGAAAAGGGCC
TTTCCGTCCTCAGCCGTCGCTTCATGTGACTCCACGGAGTACCGGGCGCCGTCCAGGCACCTCGATTAGT
TCTCGAGCTTTTGGAGTACGTCGTCTTTAGGTTGGGGGGAGGGGTTTTATGCGATGGAGTTTCCCCACAC
TGAGTGGGTGGAGACTGAAGTTAGGCCAGCTTGGCACTTGATGTAATTCTCCTTGGAATTTGCCCTTTTT
GAGTTTGGATCTTGGTTCATTCTCAAGCCTCAGACAGTGGTTCAAAGTTTTTTTCTTCCATTTCAGGTGT
CGTGACGTACGGCCACCATGACCGAGTACAAGCCCACGGTGCGCCTCGCCACCCGCGACGACGTCCCCAG
GGCCGTACGCACCCTCGCCGCCGCGTTCGCCGACTACCCCGCCACGCGCCACACCGTCGATCCGGACCGC
CACATCGAGCGGGTCACCGAGCTGCAAGAACTCTTCCTCACGCGCGTCGGGCTCGACATCGGCAAGGTGT
GGGTCGCGGACGACGGCGCCGCCGTGGCGGTCTGGACCACGCCGGAGAGCGTCGAAGCGGGGGCGGTGTT
CGCCGAGATCGGCCCGCGCATGGCCGAGTTGAGCGGTTCCCGGCTGGCCGCGCAGCAACAGATGGAAGGC
CTCCTGGCGCCGCACCGGCCCAAGGAGCCCGCGTGGTTCCTGGCCACCGTCGGAGTCTCGCCCGACCACC
AGGGCAAGGGTCTGGGCAGCGCCGTCGTGCTCCCCGGAGTGGAGGCGGCCGAGCGCGCCGGGGTGCCCGC
CTTCCTGGAGACCTCCGCGCCCCGCAACCTCCCCTTCTACGAGCGGCTCGGCTTCACCGTCACCGCCGAC
GTCGAGGTGCCCGAAGGACCGCGCACCTGGTGCATGACCCGCAAGCCCGGTGCCTGAACGCGTTAAGTCG
ACAATCAACCTCTGGATTACAAAATTTGTGAAAGATTGACTGGTATTCTTAACTATGTTGCTCCTTTTAC
GCTATGTGGATACGCTGCTTTAATGCCTTTGTATCATGCTATTGCTTCCCGTATGGCTTTCATTTTCTCC
TCCTTGTATAAATCCTGGTTGCTGTCTCTTTATGAGGAGTTGTGGCCCGTTGTCAGGCAACGTGGCGTGG
TGTGCACTGTGTTTGCTGACGCAACCCCCACTGGTTGGGGCATTGCCACCACCTGTCAGCTCCTTTCCGG
GACTTTCGCTTTCCCCCTCCCTATTGCCACGGCGGAACTCATCGCCGCCTGCCTTGCCCGCTGCTGGACA
GGGGCTCGGCTGTTGGGCACTGACAATTCCGTGGTGTTGTCGGGGAAATCATCGTCCTTTCCTTGGCTGC
TCGCCTGTGTTGCCACCTGGATTCTGCGCGGGACGTCCTTCTGCTACGTCCCTTCGGCCCTCAATCCAGC
GGACCTTCCTTCCCGCGGCCTGCTGCCGGCTCTGCGGCCTCTTCCGCGTCTTCGCCTTCGCCCTCAGACG
AGTCGGATCTCCCTTTGGGCCGCCTCCCCGCGTCGACTTTAAGACCAATGACTTACAAGGCAGCTGTAGA
TCTTAGCCACTTTTTAAAAGAAAAGGGGGGACTGGAAGGGCTAATTCACTCCCAACGAAGACAAGATCTG
CTTTTTGCTTGTACTGGGTCTCTCTGGTTAGACCAGATCTGAGCCTGGGAGCTCTCTGGCTAACTAGGGA
ACCCACTGCTTAAGCCTCAATAAAGCTTGCCTTGAGTGCTTCAAGTAGTGTGTGCCCGTCTGTTGTGTGA
CTCTGGTAACTAGAGATCCCTCAGACCCTTTTAGTCAGTGTGGAAAATCTCTAGCAGTACGTATAGTAGT
TCATGTCATCTTATTATTCAGTATTTATAACTTGCAAAGAAATGAATATCAGAGAGTGAGAGGAACTTGT
TTATTGCAGCTTATAATGGTTACAAATAAAGCAATAGCATCACAAATTTCACAAATAAAGCATTTTTTTC
ACTGCATTCTAGTTGTGGTTTGTCCAAACTCATCAATGTATCTTATCATGTCTGGCTCTAGCTATCCCGC
CCCTAACTCCGCCCATCCCGCCCCTAACTCCGCCCAGTTCCGCCCATTCTCCGCCCCATGGCTGACTAAT
TTTTTTTATTTATGCAGAGGCCGAGGCCGCCTCGGCCTCTGAGCTATTCCAGAAGTAGTGAGGAGGCTTT
TTTGGAGGCCTAGGGACGTACCCAATTCGCCCTATAGTGAGTCGTATTACGCGCGCTCACTGGCCGTCGT
TTTACAACGTCGTGACTGGGAAAACCCTGGCGTTACCCAACTTAATCGCCTTGCAGCACATCCCCCTTTC
GCCAGCTGGCGTAATAGCGAAGAGGCCCGCACCGATCGCCCTTCCCAACAGTTGCGCAGCCTGAATGGCG
AATGGG
[124 nt withheld, positions 3367-3490]
C
[91 nt withheld, positions 3492-3582]
A
[49 nt withheld, positions 3584-3632]
CCTTTGACGTTGGAGTCCACGTTCTTT
[37 nt withheld, positions 3660-3696]
ACCCTATCTCGGTCTATTCTTTTGATTTATAAGGGATTTTGCCGATTTCGGCCTATTGGTTAAAAAATGA
GCTGATTTAACAAAAATTTAACGCGAATTTTAACAAAATATTAACGCTTACAATTTAGGTGGCACTTTTC
GGGGAAATGTGCGCGGAACCCCTATTTGTTTATTTTTCTAAATACATTCAAATATGTATCCGCTCATGAG
ACAATAACCCTGATAAATGCTTCAATAATATTGAAAAAGGAAGAGTATGAGTATTCAACATTTCCGTGTC
GCCCTTATTCCCTTTTTTGCGGCATTTTGCCTTCCTGTTTTTGCTCACCCAGAAACGCTGGTGAAAGTAA
AAGATGCTGAAGATCAGTTGGGTGCACGAGTGGGTTACATCGAACTGGATCTCAACAGCGGTAAGATCCT
TGAGAGTTTTCGCCCCGAAGAACGTTTTCCAATGATGAGCACTTTTAAAGTTCTGCTATGTGGCGCGGTA
TTATCCCGTATTGACGCCGGGCAAGAGCAACTCGGTCGCCGCATACACTATTCTCAGAATGACTTGGTTG
AGTACTCACCAGTCACAGAAAAGCATCTTACGGATGGCATGACAGTAAGAGAATTATGCAGTGCTGCCAT
AACCATGAGTGATAACACTGCGGCCAACTTACTTCTGACAACGATCGGAGGACCGAAGGAGCTAACCGCT
TTTTTGCACAACATGGGGGATCATGTAACTCGCCTTGATCGTTGGGAACCGGAGCTGAATGAAGCCATAC
CAAACGACGAGCGTGACACCACGATGCCTGTAGCAATGGCAACAACGTTGCGCAAACTATTAACTGGCGA
ACTACTTACTCTAGCTTCCCGGCAACAATTAATAGACTGGATGGAGGCGGATAAAGTTGCAGGACCACTT
CTGCGCTCGGCCCTTCCGGCTGGCTGGTTTATTGCTGATAAATCTGGAGCCGGTGAGCGTGGGTCTCGCG
GTATCATTGCAGCACTGGGGCCAGATGGTAAGCCCTCCCGTATCGTAGTTATCTACACGACGGGGAGTCA
GGCAACTATGGATGAACGAAATAGACAGATCGCTGAGATAGGTGCCTCACTGATTAAGCATTGGTAACTG
TCAGACCAAGTTTACTCATATATACTTTAGATTGATTTAAAACTTCATTTTTAATTTAAAAGGATCTAGG
TGAAGATCCTTTTTGATAATCTCATGACCAAAATCCCTTAACGTGAGTTTTCGTTCCACTGAGCGTCAGA
CCCCGTAGAAAAGATCAAAGGATCTTCTTGAGATCCTTTTTTTCTGCGCGTAATCTGCTGCTTGCAAACA
AAAAAACCACCGCTACCAGCGGTGGTTTGTTTGCCGGATCAAGAGCTACCAACTCTTTTTCCGAAGGTAA
CTGGCTTCAGCAGAGCGCAGATACCAAATACTGTTCTTCTAGTGTAGCCGTAGTTAGGCCACCACTTCAA
GAACTCTGTAGCACCGCCTACATACCTCGCTCTGCTAATCCTGTTACCAGTGGCTGCTGCCAGTGGCGAT
AAGTCGTGTCTTACCGGGTTGGACTCAAGACGATAGTTACCGGATAAGGCGCAGCGGTCGGGCTGAACGG
GGGGTTCGTGCACACAGCCCAGCTTGGAGCGAACGACCTACACCGAACTGAGATACCTACAGCGTGAGCT
ATGAGAAAGCGCCACGCTTCCCGAAGGGAGAAAGGCGGACAGGTATCCGGTAAGCGGCAGGGTCGGAACA
GGAGAGCGCACGAGGGAGCTTCCAGGGGGAAACGCCTGGTATCTTTATAGTCCTGTCGGGTTTCGCCACC
TCTGACTTGAGCGTCGATTTTTGTGATGCTCGTCAGGGGGGCGGAGCCTATGGAAAAACGCCAGCAACGC
GGCCTTTTTACGGTTCCTGGCCTTTTGCTGGCCTTTTGCTCACATGTTCTTTCCTGCGTTATCCCCTGAT
TCTGTGGATAACCGTATTACCGCCTTTGAGTGAGCTGATACCGCTCGCCGCAGCCGAACGACCGAGCGCA
GCGAGTCAGTGAGCGAGGAAGCGGAAGAGCGCCCAATACGCAAACCGCCTCTCCCCGCGCGTTGGCCGAT
TCATTAATGCAGCTGGCACGACAGGTTTCCCGACTGGAAAGCGGGCAGTGAGCGCAACGCAATTAATGTG
AGTTAGCTCACTCATTAGGCACCCCAGGCTTTACACTTTATGCTTCCGGCTCGTATGTTGTGTGGAATTG
TGAGCGGATAACAATTTCACACAGGAAACAGCTATGACCATGATTACGCCAAGCGCGCAATTAACCCTCA
CTAAAGGGAACAAAAGCTGGAGCTGCAAGCTTAATGTAGTCTTATGCAATACTCTTGTAGTCTTGCAACA
TGGTAACGATGAGTTAGCAACATGCCTTACAAGGAGAGAAAAAGCACCGTGCATGCCGATTGGTGGAAGT
AAGGTGGTACGATCGTGCCTTATTAGGAAGGCAACAGACGGGTCTGACATGGATTGGACGAACCACTGAA
TTGCCGCATTGCAGAGATATTGTATTTAAGTGCCTAGCTCGATACATAAACGGGTCTCTCTGGTTAGACC
AGATCTGAGCCTGGGAGCTCTCTGGCTAACTAGGGAACCCACTGCTTAAGCCTCAATAAAGCTTGCCTTG
AGTGCTTCAAGTAGTGTGTGCCCGTCTGTTGTGTGACTCTGGTAACTAGAGATCCCTCAGACCCTTTTAG
TCAGTGTGGAAAATCTCTAGCAGTGGCGCCCGAACAGGGACTTGAAAGCGAAAGGGAAACCAGAGGAGCT
CTCTCGACGCAGGACTCGGCTTGCTGAAGCGCGCACGGCAAGAGGCGAGGGGCGGCGACTGGTGAGTACG
CCAAAAATTTTGACTAGCGGAGGCTAGAAGGAGAGAGATGGGTGCGAGAGCGTCAGTATTAAGCGGGGGA
GAATTAGATCGCGATGGGAAAAAATTCGGTTAAGGCCAGGGGGAAAGAAAAAATATAAATTAAAACATAT
AGTATGGGCAAGCAGGGAGCTAGAACGATTCGCAGTTAATCCTGGCCTGTTAGAAACATCAGAAGGCTGT
AGACAAATACTGGGACAGCTACAACCATCCCTTCAGACAGGATCAGAAGAACTTAGATCATTATATAATA
CAGTAGCAACCCTCTATTGTGTGCATCAAAGGATAGAGATAAAAGACACCAAGGAAGCTTTAGACAAGAT
AGAGGAAGAGCAAAACAAAAGTAAGACCACCGCACAGCAAGCGGCCGCTGATCTTCAGACCTGGAGGAGG
AGATATGAGGGACAATTGGAGAAGTGAATTATATAAATATAAAGTAGTAAAAATTGAACCATTAGGAGTA
GCACCCACCAAGGCAAAGAGAAGAGTGGTGCAGAGAGAAAAAAGAGCAGTGGGAATAGGAGCTTTGTTCC
TTGGGTTCTTGGGAGCAGCAGGAAGCACTATGGGCGCAGCGTCAATGACGCTGACGGTACAGGCCAGACA
ATTATTGTCTGGTATAGTGCAGCAGCAGAACAATTTGCTGAGGGCTATTGAGGCGCAACAGCATCTGTTG
CAACTCACAGTCTGGGGCATCAAGCAGCTCCAGGCAAGAATCCTGGCTGTGGAAAGATACCTAAAGGATC
AACAGCTCCTGGGGATTTGGGGTTGCTCTGGAAAACTCATTTGCACCACTGCTGTGCCTTGGAATGCTAG
TTGGAGTAATAAATCTCTGGAACAGATTTGGAATCACACGACCTGGATGGAGTGGGACAGAGAAATTAAC
AATTACACAAGCTTAATACACTCCTTAATTGAAGAATCGCAAAACCAGCAAGAAAAGAATGAACAAGAAT
TATTGGAATTAGATAAATGGGCAAGTTTGTGGAATTGGTTTAACATAACAAATTGGCTGTGGTATATAAA
ATTATTCATAATGATAGTAGGAGGCTTGGTAGGTTTAAGAATAGTTTTTGCTGTACTTTCTATAGTGAAT
AGAGTTAGGCAGGGATATTCACCATTATCGTTTCAGACCCACCTCCCAACCCCGAGGGGACCCAGAGAGG
GCCTATTTCCCATGATTCCTTCATATTTGCATATACGATACAAGGCTGTTAGAGAGATAATTAGAATTAA
TTTGACTGTAAACACAAAGATATTAGTACAAAATACGTGACGTAGAAAGTAATAATTTCTTGGGTAGTTT
GCAGTTTTAAAATTATGTTTTAAAATGGACTATCATATGCTTACCGTAACTTGAAAGTATTTCGATTTCT
TGGCTTTATATATCTTGTGGAAAGGACGAAACACCGGATGGTGACAATATTCGTCAGTTTTAGAGCTAGA
AATAGCAAGTTAAAATAAGGCTAGTCCGTTATCAACTTGAAAAAGTGGCACCGAGTCGGTGCTTTTTTAA
GCTTGGCGTAACTAGATCTTGAGACAAATGGCAGTATTCATCCACAATTTTAAAAGAAAAGGGGGGATTG
GGGGGTACAGTGCAGGGGAAAGAATAGTAGACATAATAGCAACAGACATACAAACTAAAGAATTACAAAA
ACAAATTACAAAAATTCAAAATTTTCGGGTTTATTACAGGGACAGCAGAGATCCACTTTGGCGCCGGCTC
GAGGGGG
