>Addgene plasmid #77611 | PAPSS1 gRNA (BRDN0001145512) | depositor partial sequence | sequence record 145071 | Target Sequence
GATGGTGACAATATTCGTCA
