>Addgene plasmid #77611 | PAPSS1 gRNA (BRDN0001145512) | addgene partial sequence | sequence record 188099 | hU6-F
ACGTAGAAAGTAATAATTTCTTGGGTAGTTTGCNGTTTTAAAATTATGTTTTAAAATGGACTATCATATG
CTTACCGTAACTTGAAAGTATTTCGATTTCTTGGCTTTATATATCTTGTGGAAAGGACGAAACACCGGAT
GGTGACAATATTCGTCAGTTTTAGAGCTAGAAATAGCAAGTTAAAATAAGGCTAGTCCGTTATCAACTTG
AAAAAGTGGCACCGAGTCGGTGCTTTTTTAAGCTTGGCGTAACTAGATCTTGAGACAAATGGCAGTATTC
ATCCACAATTTTAAAAGAAAAGGGGGGATTGGGGGGTACAGTGCAGGGGAAAGAATAGTAGACATAATAG
CAACAGACATACAAACTAAAGAATTACAAAAACAAATTACAAAAATTCAAAATTTTCGGGTTTATTACAG
GGACAGCAGAGATCCACTTTGGCGCCGGCTCGAGGGGGCCCGGGTGCAAAGATGGATAAAGTTTTAAACA
GAGAGGAATCTTTGCAGCTAATGGACCTTCTAGGTCTTGAAAGGAGTGGGAATTGGCTCCGGTGCCCGTC
AGTGGGCAGA
